Addgene plasmid #22575: Flag-HA-USP22
Depositing lab: Wade Harper. Depositing organization: Harvard Medical School. Publication: Defining the human deubiquitinating enzyme interaction landscape. Sowa ME, Bennett EJ, Gygi SP, Harper JW. Cell. 2009 Jul 23. 138(2):389-403. 10.1016/j.cell.2009.04.042 PubMed 19615732.
Backbone
  Vector backbone: pDEST_LTR_N_FLAG_HA_IRES_puro
  Backbone manufacturer: Harper_Lab
  Backbone size w/o insert (bp): 6521
  Vector type: Mammalian Expression, Retroviral
  Selectable markers: Puromycin
Growth in bacteria
  Bacterial resistance: Ampicillin, 100 μg/mL
  Growth temperature: 37°C
  Growth strain: DH5alpha
  Copy number: High Copy
Gene/Insert
  Gene/Insert name: USP22 (alt names: ubiquitin specific peptidase 22; KIAA1063, USP3L)
  Species: H. sapiens (human)
  Mutation: None
  GenBank ID: BC126898
  Entrez Gene: USP22 (a.k.a. USP3L)
  Tag / fusion protein: HA (N terminal on backbone); FLAG (N terminal on backbone)
  Cloning method: Gateway Cloning; 5′ cloning site GATEWAY_LR (unknown if destroyed); 3′ cloning site GATEWAY_LR (unknown if destroyed)
  Sequencing primers: 5′ CAGCCCTCACTCCTTCTCTAGG; 3′ CAAGCGGCTTCGGCCAGTAAC
Resource information
  A portion of this plasmid was derived from a plasmid made by: MGC/Open
Terms and licenses: Academic/Nonprofit Terms; Industry Terms: Not Available to Industry
How to cite: Flag-HA-USP22 was a gift from Wade Harper (Addgene plasmid # 22575 ; http://n2t.net/addgene:22575 ; RRID:Addgene_22575)
