[The description below was written by a language model from this plasmid's Addgene catalogue record and pLannotate feature annotations shown in this document.]
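Description:
Flag-HA-USP22 is a gammaretroviral mammalian expression plasmid built by Gateway LR recombination of a human USP22 open reading frame into the destination vector pDEST_LTR_N_FLAG_HA_IRES_puro. It is maintained in E. coli as a high-copy plasmid through a ColE1/pUC-type origin and selected with ampicillin via the β-lactamase gene. Short remnants of other bacterial elements (tetracycline resistance, lacZα, rop, bom and lacI fragments, and a lac promoter/operator) are annotated in the backbone and appear to be cloning leftovers rather than functional parts.

The viral cassette, annotated on the reverse strand of the sequenced 8,006-nt record, is flanked by murine embryonic stem cell virus 5' and 3' LTRs. Downstream of the 5' LTR lie the MESV Ψ packaging signal and a truncated MMLV gag segment lacking its start codon, which together allow the transcript to be packaged into retroviral particles when the viral proteins are supplied in trans. No separate internal promoter is annotated, so expression is evidently driven from the 5' LTR, as the backbone name implies. The transcript encodes N-terminal FLAG and HA epitopes, an attB1 site, and unmutated USP22, a ubiquitin-specific peptidase that serves as the histone H2A/H2B deubiquitinating component of the SAGA complex. This is followed by attB2, an EMCV IRES and the puromycin N-acetyltransferase gene. Because tagged USP22 and PuroR are translated from one bicistronic message, puromycin selection enriches for transduced cells expressing the fusion protein. The tandem FLAG-HA tag suits affinity purification, consistent with the plasmid's origin in a study mapping the interaction partners of human deubiquitinating enzymes.
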