Features (pLannotate 1.2.2; 23 found; start..end, strand, type, name):
    391..990     -  CDS            PuroR: puromycin N-acetyltransferase; pac from Streptomyces alboniger; confers resistance to puromycin
   1004..1466    -  misc_feature   IRES: internal ribosome entry site (IRES) of the encephalomyocarditis virus (EMCV)
   1584..1608    +  protein_bind   attB2: mutant version of attB; recombination site for the Gateway® BP reaction BP Clonase™
   1613..3187    -  CDS            USP22: UBP22_HUMAN - Also known as KIAA1063, USP3L. Experimental evidence at protein level: Swiss-Prot protein existence level 1. Histone deubiquitinating component of the transcription regulatory histone acetylation (HAT) complex SAGA. Catalyzes the deubiquitination of both histones H2A and H2B, thereby acting as a coactivator. Recruited to specific gene promoters by activators such as MYC, where it is required for transcription. Required for nuclear receptor-mediated transactivation and cell cycle progression. From Homo sapiens (Human).
   3193..3210    -  protein_bind   attB1 (fragment): mutant version of attB; core recombination site for the Gateway® BP reaction BP Clonase™
   3227..3253    -  CDS            3xHA (fragment): three tandem HA epitope tags
   3266..3286    -  CDS            FLAG (fragment): FLAG® epitope tag, followed by an enterokinase cleavage site
   3311..3727    -  CDS            gag (truncated): truncated Moloney murine leukemia virus (MMLV) gag gene lacking the start codon
   3794..4135    -  misc_feature   MESV Ψ: packaging signal of murine embryonic stem cell virus
   4199..4715    -  LTR            5' LTR: 5' long terminal repeat from murine embryonic stem cell virus
   4757..4855    -  CDS            env (fragment): murine leukemia virus gPr80 envelope polyprotein precursor; env; proteolytically cleaved into gp70SU and p15TM subunits
   4856..5057    +  CDS            TcR (fragment): tetracycline efflux protein; tet; confers resistance to tetracycline
   5057..5206    +  CDS            lacZα (fragment): LacZα fragment of β-galactosidase; lacZ fragment
   5212..5311    -  misc_feature   bom (fragment): basis of mobility region from pBR322
   5413..5448    -  CDS            rop (fragment): Rop protein, which maintains plasmids at low copy number; rop
   5543..5647    +  promoter       AmpR promoter: bla
   5648..6508    +  CDS            AmpR: β-lactamase; bla; confers resistance to ampicillin, carbenicillin, and related antibiotics
   6679..7267    +  rep_origin     ori: high-copy-number ColE1/pMB1/pBR322/pUC origin of replication
   7450..7542    +  CDS            lacI (fragment): lac repressor; lacI; The lac repressor binds to the lac operator to inhibit transcription in E. coli. This inhibition can be relieved by adding lactose or isopropyl-β-D-thiogalactopyranoside (IPTG).
   7555..7576    +  protein_bind   CAP binding site: CAP binding activates transcription in the presence of cAMP. E. coli catabolite activator protein
   7591..7621    +  promoter       lac promoter: promoter for the E. coli lac operon
   7629..7645    +  protein_bind   lac operator: The lac repressor binds to the lac operator to inhibit transcription in E. coli. This inhibition can be relieved by adding lactose or isopropyl-β-D-thiogalactopyranoside (IPTG). lac repressor encoded by lacI
   7807..315     -  LTR            3' LTR (across the origin): 3' long terminal repeat from murine embryonic stem cell virus
>Addgene plasmid #22575 | Flag-HA-USP22 | addgene full sequence | sequence record 305779 | Addgene NGS Result
CAGAAGCGAGAAGCGAACTGATTGGTTAGTTCAAATAAGGCACAGGGTCATTTCAGGTCCTTGGGGCACC
CTGGAAACATCTGATGGTTCTCTAGAAACTGCTGAGGGCGGGACCGCATCTGGGGACCATCTGTTCTTGG
CCCTGAGCCGGGGCAGGAACTGCTTACCACAGATATCCTGTTTGGCCCATATTCTGCTGTCTCTCTGTTC
CTAACCTTGATCTGAACTTCTCTATTCTCAGTTATGTATTTTCCATGCCTTGCAAAATGGCGTTACTTAA
GCTAGCTTGCCAAACCTACAGGTGGGGTCTTTCATTCCCCCCTTTTTCTGGAGACTAAATAAAATCTTTT
ATTTTATCGATAAGCTTGGCTGCAGGTCGACATCGATGCATCAGGCACCGGGCTTGCGGGTCATGCACCA
GGTGCGCGGTCCTTCGGGCACCTCGACGTCGGCGGTGACGGTGAAGCCGAGCCGCTCGTAGAAGGGGAGG
TTGCGGGGCGCGGAGGTCTCCAGGAAGGCGGGCACCCCGGCGCGCTCGGCCGCCTCCACTCCGGGGAGCA
CGACGGCGCTGCCCAGACCCTTGCCCTGGTGGTCGGGCGAGACGCCGACGGTGGCCAGGAACCACGCGGG
CTCCTTGGGCCGGTGCGGCGCCAGGAGGCCTTCCATCTGTTGCTGCGCGGCCAGCCGGGAACCGCTCAAC
TCGGCCATGCGCGGGCCGATCTCGGCGAACACCGCCCCCGCTTCGACGCTCTCCGGCGTGGTCCAGACCG
CCACCGCGGCGCCGTCGTCCGCGACCCACACCTTGCCGATGTCGAGCCCGACGCGCGTGAGGAAGAGTTC
TTGCAGCTCGGTGACCCGCTCGATGTGGCGGTCCGGATCGACGGTGTGGCGCGTGGCGGGGTAGTCGGCG
AACGCGGCGGCGAGGGTGCGTACGGCCCTGGGGACGTCGTCGCGGGTGGCGAGGCGCACCGTGGGCTTGT
ACTCGGTCATGGTTGTGGCCATATTATCATCGTGTTTTTCAAAGGAAAACCACGTCCCCGTGGTTCGGGG
GGCCTAGACGTTTTTTTAACCTCGACTAAACACATGTAAAGCATGTGCACCGAGGCCCCAGATCAGATCC
CATACAATGGGGTACCTTCTGGGCATCCTTCAGCCCCTTGTTGAATACGCTTGAGGAGAGCCATTTGACT
CTTTCCACAACTATCCAACTCACAACGTGGCACTGGGGTTGTGCCGCCTTTGCAGGTGTATCTTATACAC
GTGGCTTTTGGCCGCAGAGGCACCTGTCGCCAGGTGGGGGGTTCCGCTGCCTGCAAAGGGTCGCTACAGA
CGTTGTTTGTCTTCAAGAAGCTTCCAGAGGAACTGCTTCCTTCACGACATTCAACAGACCTTGCATTCCT
TTGGCGAGAGGGGAAAGACCCCTAGGAATGCTCGTCAAGAAGACAGGGCCAGGTTTCCGGGCCCTCACAT
TGCCAAAAGACGGCAATATGGTGGAAAATAACATATAGACAAACGCACACCGGCCTTATTCCAAGCGGCT
TCGGCCAGTAACGTTAGGGGGGGGGGGCGGAATTCGTTATCGAACCACTTTGTACAAGAAAGTTGGGTAC
TACTCGTATTCCAGGAACTGTTTGTGATAGAACAGCAAGTACCCTTCGCTGTCCAGGACGTCCTTGATGC
TGGCCTTGGTGATGATGGCATCGTCACACTTGAACCACTGGTCTTTGTGCTGCCGGATAAAGCTGGTGTA
GTGGCCACTCTCCAAGGTCCCTTGATGGTTAACAACAGCAAACAGGGAATACTTGTTGTCATTGTTGAGA
CTGTCCGTGGGCTGCTGGTACTGTCCATTCATCCTGCTCTCTTTGCTGGAGGCCATGAAAGGGGTCATGT
CCAGCTCCAGGGGGAAGGACACATACGTGGTGATCTTCCGCCGCAGCTTGGCTGAGTGTTCAAATCGTTT
GAGATGAAAACAGGCTACGATGGGCAGTTTCTTCATAGTGAGCTGCTTTGTGGACTCCTGGTAGCTATGG
CAACCGCTGCACTTGATCTTGGCGCTGCTGCCCAAGTGCTCTGGTCTGGTGAATCGTCGCAGGCAGTCCG
TGAGCGTGGTGGTTCCCGACACGTGGCTTTCCCCGTTTACCACGTTGCCCTCGCTCCCTGGGCTCAGGGG
CCAGAATGGGGTGGAAGAGCCGGGGAGATCCAAGCTGATGTCCCAGAAGGGGTCGATGGTGGTGGAGACT
CCATGGCAGACTTGGCAGGTGACGTCTGACTGCAACCCGCCTGTGAAGATCTGGTCTATGATGCAGTTGC
AGTGGTTGGGGTTGTTGGCCTTCTTCCCATTGTCATCACCTTTGCAGTGTCGGTGGAGCACGTCCAGGGC
CGCGATGAGGAACTCGTGGGCGTCCTGCTGCTCGTAGCCTGCTAGGTGCCTCGCGTGGGTCCACACCAGG
TGCAGCAACTTATACGGGATGTGAGGGGACCGGTGTCCAGAGTAAAACTCCTGAAACAGTGAGGACATCT
CACAGACCAGACAGGAGCTGGGGCTCTGCATCTCACAGCGGTGCCTGTCAGACAGGAAGAAGTCCCGCAG
AAGTGGCGTGTGGGTCAGGGCCTGCACGATGCAGTTCATGAAGCATGTGTTCCCAAGGTTGATCAGCCCA
CGCAGACCTATGGTGCAGTTCGAGGTGATCTTTCTCCTTTTCGGGTTGTGCTTCAGCAGTTCAAGCTCCC
GTTTGGTTGGTTCCCAAGTTGAAAACTTCTCTCCAACGCCTTGCATTTTCCAAGCTTTTCGCTGCTCCTC
CTTGGCGATTATTTCCATGTCTTTGTCATAGATGTAGTCCTGGCACAGAAAACAGTAGATGCCTCCGTAC
ATCAGATCAATGGCCAGGTTGTGCCGCTTCGCCTTCGCATGCTCGTGAATATGCTTCTTTGTGAAACAGC
CGAAGAAGACACAGTAGAGGCAGGAATGCAGCCTGTTGAGGTGGACGCCACAGACATGGCAGATACAGGA
CTTGGCCTTGCGCTTGCGGGCCTCAGCCGTGCCGCTCCACACGAAGCACTGGTAGATGGCCCGCAGGTTC
TGCTTCCAGTTGTCCACCTTGAAGCTGCCCAGGTGCGAGCAGCCCGGCGGCGCTACCGCCAGCTCGGCGT
CCATGGCCTCGCCCTCGGGCTCTGGCCGGGACACCATGCCAACTTTTTTGTACAAACTTGTTTGATAACC
TCGAGCAGCGTAATCTGGAACATCGTATGGGTATCCTCCATCGAGCTTGTCATCGTCATCCTTGTAGTCC
ATGGTGGCAGATCTAATTCCGGCGCCTAGAGAAGGAGTGAGGGCTGGATAAAGGGAGGATCGAGGCGGGG
TCGAACGAGGAGGTTCAAGGGGGAGAGACGGGGCGGATGGAGGAAGAGGAGGCGGAGGCTTAGGGTGTAC
AAAGGGCTTGACCCAGGGAGGGGGGTCAAAAGCCAAGGCTTCCCAGGTCACGATGTAGGGGACCTGGTCT
GGGTGTCCATGCGGGCCAGGTGAAAAGACCTTGATCTTAACCTGGGTGATGAGGTCTCGGTTAAAGGTGC
CGTCTCGCGGCCATCCGACGTTAAAGGTTGGCCATTCTGCAGAGCAGAAGGTAACCCAACGTCTCTTCTT
GACATCTACCGACTGGTTGTGAGCGATCCGCTCGACATCTTTCCAGTGACCTAAGGTCAAACTTAAGGGA
GTGGTAACAGTCTGGCCCTAATTTTCAGACAAATACAGAAACACAGTCAGACAGAGACAACACAGAACGA
TGCTGCAGCGCTGCAGCAGACAAGACGCGCGGCTTCGGTTCCAAACCGAAAGCAAAAATTCAGACGGAGG
CGGGAACTGTTTTAGGTTCTCGTCTCCTACCAGAACCACATATCCTGACGGGGTCGGATTCCACATCGAC
TCCCTTCCTCAGGTCGGGCCACAAAAACGGCCCCCAAAGTCCCTGGGACGTCTCCCAGGGTTGCGGCCGG
GTGTTCAGAACTCGTCAGTTCCACCACGGGTCCGCCAGATACAGAGCTAGTTAGCTAACTAGTACAGACG
CAGGCGCAAACATTAGATGCCGGCACAAACACGCACAAAGACAGAGACAGACACGAAACGACCGCTGGCC
AGCTTACCTCCCGGCGGGGGGGTCGGTGGTCCCTGGGCAGGGGTCTCCAAATCTCGGTGGAACCTCCAAA
TGAAAGACCCCCGAGGTGGGCAGTCAATCAATCTGAGGAGACCCTCCCAAGGATCAGCGAGTCCACGATT
CGGATGCAAACAGCAAGAGGCTTTATTGGGAATACGGGTACCCGGGCGACGCAGTCTATCGGAGGACTGG
CGCGCCGAGTGAGGGGTTGTGGGCTCTTTTATTGAGCTCGGGGAGCAGAAGCGCGCGAACAGAAGCGAGA
AGCGAACTGATTGGTTAGTTCAAATAAGGCACAGGGTCATTTCAGGTCCTTGGGGCACCCTGGAAACATC
TGATGGTTCTCTAGAAACTGCTGAGGGCGGGACCGCATCTGGGGACCATCTGTTCTTGGCCCTGAGCCGG
GGCAGGAACTGCTTACCACAGATATCCTGTTTGGCCCATATTCTGCTGTCTCTCTGTTCCTAACCTTGAT
CTGAACTTCTCTATTCTCAGTTATGTATTTTCCATGCCTTGCAAAATGGCGTTACTTAAGCTAGCTTGCC
AAACCTACAGGTGGGGTCTTTCATTCCCCCCTTTTTCTGGAGACTAAATAAAATCTTTTATTTTATCTAT
GGCTCGTACTCTATAGGCTTCAGCTGGTGATATTGTTGAGTCAAAACTAGAGCCTGGACCACTGATATCC
TGTCTTTAACAAATTGGACTAATCGCCTCTACGCCGGACGCATCGTGGCCGGCATCACCGGCGCCACAGG
TGCGGTTGCTGGCGCCTATATCGCCGACATCACCGATGGGGAAGATCGGGCTCGCCACTTCGGGCTCATG
AGCGCTTGTTTCGGCGTGGGTATGGTGGCAGGCCCCGTGGCCGGGGGACTGTTGGGCGCCATCTCCTTGC
ATGCACCATTCCTTGCGCCGTCGTTTTACAACGTCGTGACTGGGAAAACCCTGGCGTTACCCAACTTAAT
CGCCTTGCAGCACATCCCCCTTTCGCCAGCTGGCGTAATAGCGAAGAGGCCCGCACCGATCGCCCTTCCC
AACAGTTGCGCAGCCTGAATGGCGAATGGCGCCTGATGCGGTATTTTCTCCTTACGCATCTGTGCGGTAT
TTCACACCGCATATGGTGCACTCTCAGTACAATCTGCTCTGATGCCGCATAGTTAAGCCAGCCCCGACAC
CCGCCAACACCCGCTGACGCGCCCTGACGGGCTTGTCTGCTCCCGGCATCCGCTTACAGACAAGCTGTGA
CCGTCTCCGGGAGCTGCATGTGTCAGAGGTTTTCACCGTCATCACCGAAACGCGCGAGACGAAAGGGCCT
CGTGATACGCCTATTTTTATAGGTTAATGTCATGATAATAATGGTTTCTTAGACGTCAGGTGGCACTTTT
CGGGGAAATGTGCGCGGAACCCCTATTTGTTTATTTTTCTAAATACATTCAAATATGTATCCGCTCATGA
GACAATAACCCTGATAAATGCTTCAATAATATTGAAAAAGGAAGAGTATGAGTATTCAACATTTCCGTGT
CGCCCTTATTCCCTTTTTTGCGGCATTTTGCCTTCCTGTTTTTGCTCACCCAGAAACGCTGGTGAAAGTA
AAAGATGCTGAAGATCAGTTGGGTGCACGAGTGGGTTACATCGAACTGGATCTCAACAGCGGTAAGATCC
TTGAGAGTTTTCGCCCCGAAGAACGTTTTCCAATGATGAGCACTTTTAAAGTTCTGCTATGTGGCGCGGT
ATTATCCCGTATTGACGCCGGGCAAGAGCAACTCGGTCGCCGCATACACTATTCTCAGAATGACTTGGTT
GAGTACTCACCAGTCACAGAAAAGCATCTTACGGATGGCATGACAGTAAGAGAATTATGCAGTGCTGCCA
TAACCATGAGTGATAACACTGCGGCCAACTTACTTCTGACAACGATCGGAGGACCGAAGGAGCTAACCGC
TTTTTTGCACAACATGGGGGATCATGTAACTCGCCTTGATCGTTGGGAACCGGAGCTGAATGAAGCCATA
CCAAACGACGAGCGTGACACCACGATGCCTGTAGCAATGGCAACAACGTTGCGCAAACTATTAACTGGCG
AACTACTTACTCTAGCTTCCCGGCAACAATTAATAGACTGGATGGAGGCGGATAAAGTTGCAGGACCACT
TCTGCGCTCGGCCCTTCCGGCTGGCTGGTTTATTGCTGATAAATCTGGAGCCGGTGAGCGTGGGTCTCGC
GGTATCATTGCAGCACTGGGGCCAGATGGTAAGCCCTCCCGTATCGTAGTTATCTACACGACGGGGAGTC
AGGCAACTATGGATGAACGAAATAGACAGATCGCTGAGATAGGTGCCTCACTGATTAAGCATTGGTAACT
GTCAGACCAAGTTTACTCATATATACTTTAGATTGATTTAAAACTTCATTTTTAATTTAAAAGGATCTAG
GTGAAGATCCTTTTTGATAATCTCATGACCAAAATCCCTTAACGTGAGTTTTCGTTCCACTGAGCGTCAG
ACCCCGTAGAAAAGATCAAAGGATCTTCTTGAGATCCTTTTTTTCTGCGCGTAATCTGCTGCTTGCAAAC
AAAAAAACCACCGCTACCAGCGGTGGTTTGTTTGCCGGATCAAGAGCTACCAACTCTTTTTCCGAAGGTA
ACTGGCTTCAGCAGAGCGCAGATACCAAATACTGTTCTTCTAGTGTAGCCGTAGTTAGGCCACCACTTCA
AGAACTCTGTAGCACCGCCTACATACCTCGCTCTGCTAATCCTGTTACCAGTGGCTGCTGCCAGTGGCGA
TAAGTCGTGTCTTACCGGGTTGGACTCAAGACGATAGTTACCGGATAAGGCGCAGCGGTCGGGCTGAACG
GGGGGTTCGTGCACACAGCCCAGCTTGGAGCGAACGACCTACACCGAACTGAGATACCTACAGCGTGAGC
TATGAGAAAGCGCCACGCTTCCCGAAGGGAGAAAGGCGGACAGGTATCCGGTAAGCGGCAGGGTCGGAAC
AGGAGAGCGCACGAGGGAGCTTCCAGGGGGAAACGCCTGGTATCTTTATAGTCCTGTCGGGTTTCGCCAC
CTCTGACTTGAGCGTCGATTTTTGTGATGCTCGTCAGGGGGGCGGAGCCTATGGAAAAACGCCAGCAACG
CGGCCTTTTTACGGTTCCTGGCCTTTTGCTGGCCTTTTGCTCACATGTTCTTTCCTGCGTTATCCCCTGA
TTCTGTGGATAACCGTATTACCGCCTTTGAGTGAGCTGATACCGCTCGCCGCAGCCGAACGACCGAGCGC
AGCGAGTCAGTGAGCGAGGAAGCGGAAGAGCGCCCAATACGCAAACCGCCTCTCCCCGCGCGTTGGCCGA
TTCATTAATGCAGCTGGCACGACAGGTTTCCCGACTGGAAAGCGGGCAGTGAGCGCAACGCAATTAATGT
GAGTTAGCTCACTCATTAGGCACCCCAGGCTTTACACTTTATGCTTCCGGCTCGTATGTTGTGTGGAATT
GTGAGCGGATAACAATTTCACAATTCTCCCCAGCTCTTTCTGCGCTGTCCATAATGAACTATTTCAGGAG
TATTGGAGTATGTGGATTCAAAACAGTGGCTAATTGAGTCAGGATTACTTAATATTCGACTCCTACCCTC
AGAATGTTGTTCTCCAACTTCAAGAAACTGTTACCCATGAAAGACCCCCGCTGACGGGTAGTCAATCACT
CAGAGGAGACCCTCCCAAGGAACAGCGAGACCACAAGTCGGATGCAACTGCAAGAGGGTTTATTGGATAC
ACGGGTACCCGGGCGACGCAGTCTATCGGAGGACTGGCGCGCCGAGTGAGGGGTTGTGGGCTCTTTTATT
GAGCTCGGGGAGCAGAAGCGCGCGAA
