>Addgene plasmid #22575 | Flag-HA-USP22 | addgene partial sequence | sequence record 28377 | 22575 with Harper-mscv (CAGCCCTCACTCCTTCTCTAGG)
GGACTACAAGGATGACGATGACAAGCTCGATGGAGGATACCCATACGATGTTCCAGATTACGCTGCTCGA
GGTTATCAAACAAGTTTGTACAAAAAAGTTGGCATGGTGTCCCGGCCAGAGCCCGAGGGCGAGGCCATGG
ACGCCGAGCTGGCGGTAGCGCCGCCGGGCTGCTCGCACCTGGGCAGCTTCAAGGTGGACAACTGGAAGCA
GAACCTGCGGGCCATCTACCAGTGCTTCGTGTGGAGCGGCACGGCTGAGGCCCGCAAGCGCAAGGCCAAG
TCCTGTATCTGCCATGTCTGTGGCGTCCACCTCAACAGGCTGCATTCCTGCCTCTACTGTGTCTTCTTCG
GCTGTTTCACAAAGAAGCATATTCACGAGCATGCGAAGGCGAAGCGGCACAACCTGGCCATTGATCTGAT
GTACGGAGGCATCTACTGTTTTCTGTGCCAGGACTACATCTATGACAAAGACATGGAAATAATCGCCAAG
GAGGAGCAGCGAAAAGCTTGGAAAATGCAAGGCGTTGGAGAGAAGTTTTCAACTTGGGAACCAACCAAAC
GGGAGCTTGAACTGCTGAAGCACAACCCGAAAAGGAGAAAGATCACCTCGAACTGCACCATAGGTCTGCG
TGGGCTGATCAACCTTGGGAACACATGCTTCATGAACTGCATCGTGCAGGCCCTGACCCACACGCCACTT
CTGCGGGACTTCTTCCTGTCTGACAGGCACCGCTGTGAGATGCANAGCCCCAGCTCCTGTC
